LOCUS       Exported 5094 bp ds-DNA circular SYN 12-MAY-2021
DEFINITION  Gateway Donor vector containing BRAF, part of the Target Accelerator
            Plasmid Collection..
ACCESSION   .
VERSION     .
KEYWORDS    pDONR223_BRAF_p.V600E
SOURCE      synthetic DNA construct
  ORGANISM  synthetic DNA construct
REFERENCE   1 (bases 1 to 5094)
  AUTHORS   Kim E, Ilic N, Shrestha Y, Zou L, Kamburov A, Zhu C, Yang X, Lubonja
            R, Tran N, Nguyen C, Lawrence MS, Piccioni F, Bagul M, Doench JG,
            Chouinard CR, Wu X, Hogstrom L, Natoli T, Tamayo P, Horn H, Corsello
            SM, Lage K, Root DE, Subramanian A, Golub TR, Getz G, Boehm JS, Hahn
            WC
  TITLE     Systematic Functional Interrogation of Rare Cancer Variants
            Identifies Oncogenic Alleles.
  JOURNAL   Cancer Discov. 2016 Jul;6(7):714-26. doi:
            10.1158/2159-8290.CD-16-0160. Epub 2016 May 4.
  PUBMED    27147599
REFERENCE   2 (bases 1 to 5094)
  AUTHORS   .
  TITLE     Direct Submission
  JOURNAL   Exported May 12, 2021 from SnapGene Server 1.1.58
            http://www.snapgene.com
FEATURES             Location/Qualifiers
     source          1..5094
                     /organism="synthetic DNA construct"
                     /mol_type="other DNA"
     rep_origin      20..608
                     /direction=RIGHT
                     /label=ori
                     /note="high-copy-number ColE1/pMB1/pBR322/pUC origin of
                     replication"
     primer_bind     509..528
                     /label=pBR322ori-F
                     /note="pBR322 origin, forward primer"
     primer_bind     762..779
                     /label=L4440
                     /note="L4440 vector, forward primer"
     terminator      938..965
                     /label=rrnB T2 terminator
                     /note="transcription terminator T2 from the E. coli rrnB
                     gene"
     terminator      1057..1143
                     /gene="Escherichia coli rrnB"
                     /label=rrnB T1 terminator
                     /note="transcription terminator T1 from the E. coli rrnB
                     gene"
     primer_bind     1192..1214
                     /label=M13/pUC Forward
                     /note="In lacZ gene"
     primer_bind     1206..1223
                     /label=M13 Forward
                     /note="In lacZ gene. Also called M13-F20 or M13 (-21)
                     Forward"
     primer_bind     1207..1223
                     /label=M13 fwd
                     /note="common sequencing primer, one of multiple similar
                     variants"
     protein_bind    1239..1338
                     /gene="mutant version of attL"
                     /label=attL1
                     /bound_moiety="LR Clonase(TM)"
                     /note="recombination site for the Gateway(R) LR reaction"
     regulatory      1339..1348
                     /regulatory_class="other"
                     /note="vertebrate consensus sequence for strong initiation
                     of translation (Kozak, 1987)"
     protein_bind    complement(3643..3742)
                     /gene="mutant version of attL"
                     /label=attL2
                     /bound_moiety="LR Clonase(TM)"
                     /note="recombination site for the Gateway(R) LR reaction"
     primer_bind     complement(3759..3778)
                     /label=T7
                     /note="T7 promoter, forward primer"
     promoter        complement(3760..3778)
                     /label=T7 promoter
                     /note="promoter for bacteriophage T7 RNA polymerase"
     primer_bind     complement(3783..3799)
                     /label=M13 rev
                     /note="common sequencing primer, one of multiple similar
                     variants"
     primer_bind     complement(3783..3799)
                     /label=M13 Reverse
                     /note="In lacZ gene. Also called M13-rev"
     CDS             4230..5021
                     /codon_start=1
                     /gene="aadA"
                     /product="aminoglycoside adenylyltransferase (Murphy,
                     1985)"
                     /label=SmR
                     /note="confers resistance to spectinomycin and
                     streptomycin"
                     /translation="MREAVIAEVSTQLSEVVGVIERHLEPTLLAVHLYGSAVDGGLKPH
                     SDIDLLVTVTVRLDETTRRALINDLLETSASPGESEILRAVEVTIVVHDDIIPWRYPAK
                     RELQFGEWQRNDILAGIFEPATIDIDLAILLTKAREHSVALVGPAAEELFDPVPEQDLF
                     EALNETLTLWNSPPDWAGDERNVVLTLSRIWYSAVTGKIAPKDVAADWAMERLPAQYQP
                     VILEARQAYLGQEEDRLASRADQLEEFVHYVKGEITKVVGK"
ORIGIN
        1 aaaagatcaa aggatcttct tgagatcctt tttttctgcg cgtaatctgc tgcttgcaaa
       61 caaaaaaacc accgctacca gcggtggttt gtttgccgga tcaagagcta ccaactcttt
      121 ttccgaaggt aactggcttc agcagagcgc agataccaaa tactgttctt ctagtgtagc
      181 cgtagttagg ccaccacttc aagaactctg tagcaccgcc tacatacctc gctctgctaa
      241 tcctgttacc agtggctgct gccagtggcg ataagtcgtg tcttaccggg ttggactcaa
      301 gacgatagtt accggataag gcgcagcggt cgggctgaac ggggggttcg tgcacacagc
      361 ccagcttgga gcgaacgacc tacaccgaac tgagatacct acagcgtgag ctatgagaaa
      421 gcgccacgct tcccgaaggg agaaaggcgg acaggtatcc ggtaagcggc agggtcggaa
      481 caggagagcg cacgagggag cttccagggg gaaacgcctg gtatctttat agtcctgtcg
      541 ggtttcgcca cctctgactt gagcgtcgat ttttgtgatg ctcgtcaggg gggcggagcc
      601 tatggaaaaa cgccagcaac gcggcctttt tacggttcct ggccttttgc tggccttttg
      661 ctcacatgtt ctttcctgcg ttatcccctg attctgtgga taaccgtatt accgcctttg
      721 agtgagctga taccgctcgc cgcagccgaa cgaccgagcg cagcgagtca gtgagcgagg
      781 aagcggaaga gcgcccaata cgcaaaccgc ctctccccgc gcgttggccg attcattaat
      841 gcagctggca cgacaggttt cccgactgga aagcgggcag tgagcgcaac gcaattaata
      901 cgcgtaccgc tagccaggaa gagtttgtag aaacgcaaaa aggccatccg tcaggatggc
      961 cttctgctta gtttgatgcc tggcagttta tggcgggcgt cctgcccgcc accctccggg
     1021 ccgttgcttc acaacgttca aatccgctcc cggcggattt gtcctactca ggagagcgtt
     1081 caccgacaaa caacagataa aacgaaaggc ccagtcttcc gactgagcct ttcgttttat
     1141 ttgatgcctg gcagttccct actctcgcgt taacgctagc atggatgttt tcccagtcac
     1201 gacgttgtaa aacgacggcc agtcttaagc tcgggcccca aataatgatt ttattttgac
     1261 tgatagtgac ctgttcgttg caacaaattg atgagcaatg cttttttata atgccaactt
     1321 tgtacaaaaa agttggcacc atggcggcgc tgagcggtgg cggtggtggc ggcgcggagc
     1381 cgggccaggc tctgttcaac ggggacatgg agcccgaggc cggcgccggc gccggcgccg
     1441 cggcctcttc ggctgcggac cctgccattc cggaggaggt gtggaatatc aaacaaatga
     1501 ttaagttgac acaggaacat atagaggccc tattggacaa atttggtggg gagcataatc
     1561 caccatcaat atatctggag gcctatgaag aatacaccag caagctagat gcactccaac
     1621 aaagagaaca acagttattg gaatctctgg ggaacggaac tgatttttct gtttctagct
     1681 ctgcatcaat ggataccgtt acatcttctt cctcttctag cctttcagtg ctaccttcat
     1741 ctctttcagt ttttcaaaat cccacagatg tggcacggag caaccccaag tcaccacaaa
     1801 aacctatcgt tagagtcttc ctgcccaaca aacagaggac agtggtacct gcaaggtgtg
     1861 gagttacagt ccgagacagt ctaaagaaag cactgatgat gagaggtcta atcccagagt
     1921 gctgtgctgt ttacagaatt caggatggag agaagaaacc aattggttgg gacactgata
     1981 tttcctggct tactggagaa gaattgcatg tggaagtgtt ggagaatgtt ccacttacaa
     2041 cacacaactt tgtacgaaaa acgtttttca ccttagcatt ttgtgacttt tgtcgaaagc
     2101 tgcttttcca gggtttccgc tgtcaaacat gtggttataa atttcaccag cgttgtagta
     2161 cagaagttcc actgatgtgt gttaattatg accaacttga tttgctgttt gtctccaagt
     2221 tctttgaaca ccacccaata ccacaggaag aggcgtcctt agcagagact gccctaacat
     2281 ctggatcatc cccttccgca cccgcctcgg actctattgg gccccaaatt ctcaccagtc
     2341 cgtctccttc aaaatccatt ccaattccac agcccttccg accagcagat gaagatcatc
     2401 gaaatcaatt tgggcaacga gaccgatcct catcagctcc caatgtgcat ataaacacaa
     2461 tagaacctgt caatattgat gacttgatta gagaccaagg atttcgtggt gatggaggat
     2521 caaccacagg tttgtctgct accccccctg cctcattacc tggctcacta actaacgtga
     2581 aagccttaca gaaatctcca ggacctcagc gagaaaggaa gtcatcttca tcctcagaag
     2641 acaggaatcg aatgaaaaca cttggtagac gggactcgag tgatgattgg gagattcctg
     2701 atgggcagat tacagtggga caaagaattg gatctggatc atttggaaca gtctacaagg
     2761 gaaagtggca tggtgatgtg gcagtgaaaa tgttgaatgt gacagcacct acacctcagc
     2821 agttacaagc cttcaaaaat gaagtaggag tactcaggaa aacacgacat gtgaatatcc
     2881 tactcttcat gggctattcc acaaagccac aactggctat tgttacccag tggtgtgagg
     2941 gctccagctt gtatcaccat ctccatatca ttgagaccaa atttgagatg atcaaactta
     3001 tagatattgc acgacagact gcacagggca tggattactt acacgccaag tcaatcatcc
     3061 acagagacct caagagtaat aatatatttc ttcatgaaga cctcacagta aaaataggtg
     3121 attttggtct agctacagag aaatctcgat ggagtgggtc ccatcagttt gaacagttgt
     3181 ctggatccat tttgtggatg gcaccagaag tcatcagaat gcaagataaa aatccataca
     3241 gctttcagtc agatgtatat gcatttggaa ttgttctgta tgaattgatg actggacagt
     3301 taccttattc aaacatcaac aacagggacc agataatttt tatggtggga cgaggatacc
     3361 tgtctccaga tctcagtaag gtacggagta actgtccaaa agccatgaag agattaatgg
     3421 cagagtgcct caaaaagaaa agagatgaga gaccactctt tccccaaatt ctcgcctcta
     3481 ttgagctgct ggcccgctca ttgccaaaaa ttcaccgcag tgcatcagaa ccctccttga
     3541 atcgggctgg tttccaaaca gaggatttta gtctatatgc ttgtgcttct ccaaaaacac
     3601 ccatccaggc agggggatat ggtgcgtttc ctgtccactg attgccaact ttcttgtaca
     3661 aagttggcat tataagaaag cattgcttat caatttgttg caacgaacag gtcactatca
     3721 gtcaaaataa aatcattatt tgccatccag ctgatatccc ctatagtgag tcgtattaca
     3781 tggtcatagc tgtttcctgg cagctctggc ccgtgtctca aaatctctga tgttacattg
     3841 cacaagataa aaatatatca tcatgcctcc tctagaccag ccaggacaga aatgcctcga
     3901 cttcgctgct acccaaggtt gccgggtgac gcacaccgtg gaaacggatg aaggcacgaa
     3961 cccagtggac ataagcctgt tcggttcgta agctgtaatg caagtagcgt atgcgctcac
     4021 gcaactggtc cagaaccttg accgaacgca gcggtggtaa cggcgcagtg gcggttttca
     4081 tggcttgtta tgactgtttt tttggggtac agtctatgcc tcgggcatcc aagcagcaag
     4141 cgcgttacgc cgtgggtcga tgtttgatgt tatggagcag caacgatgtt acgcagcagg
     4201 gcagtcgccc taaaacaaag ttaaacatta tgagggaagc ggtgatcgcc gaagtatcga
     4261 ctcaactatc agaggtagtt ggcgtcatcg agcgccatct cgaaccgacg ttgctggccg
     4321 tacatttgta cggctccgca gtggatggcg gcctgaagcc acacagtgat attgatttgc
     4381 tggttacggt gaccgtaagg cttgatgaaa caacgcggcg agctttgatc aacgaccttt
     4441 tggaaacttc ggcttcccct ggagagagcg agattctccg cgctgtagaa gtcaccattg
     4501 ttgtgcacga cgacatcatt ccgtggcgtt atccagctaa gcgcgaactg caatttggag
     4561 aatggcagcg caatgacatt cttgcaggta tcttcgagcc agccacgatc gacattgatc
     4621 tggctatctt gctgacaaaa gcaagagaac atagcgttgc cttggtaggt ccagcggcgg
     4681 aggaactctt tgatccggtt cctgaacagg atctatttga ggcgctaaat gaaaccttaa
     4741 cgctatggaa ctcgccgccc gactgggctg gcgatgagcg aaatgtagtg cttacgttgt
     4801 cccgcatttg gtacagcgca gtaaccggca aaatcgcgcc gaaggatgtc gctgccgact
     4861 gggcaatgga gcgcctgccg gcccagtatc agcccgtcat acttgaagct agacaggctt
     4921 atcttggaca agaagaagat cgcttggcct cgcgcgcaga tcagttggaa gaatttgtcc
     4981 actacgtgaa aggcgagatc accaaggtag tcggcaaata accctcgagc cacccatgac
     5041 caaaatccct taacgtgagt tacgcgtcgt tccactgagc gtcagacccc gtag
//
