[The description below was written by a language model from this plasmid's Addgene catalogue record and the feature table of its GenBank file.]
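Description:
pDONR223_BRAF_p.V600E is a Gateway entry clone built on the Invitrogen pDONR223 backbone, carrying the human BRAF open reading frame (reference transcript NM_004333.4) with the V600E substitution, the well-known activating kinase-domain mutation found in many cancers. The 5,094 bp circular plasmid is propagated in E. coli from a high-copy ColE1/pUC-type origin and selected through the aadA gene, which encodes an aminoglycoside adenylyltransferase conferring resistance to spectinomycin (and streptomycin).

The insert sits between attL1 and attL2 sites, so it can be moved by an LR Clonase reaction into any compatible attR-containing destination vector while preserving orientation and reading frame. The feature table does not annotate the BRAF coding sequence itself, but the interval between the two attL sites corresponds to it, and a vertebrate Kozak consensus lies immediately after attL1 to support efficient translation initiation once the ORF is placed in an expression context. The clone is in the "closed" configuration, meaning a stop codon directly follows the insert, so it suits native or N-terminally tagged expression rather than C-terminal fusions. No promoter drives BRAF in this plasmid. The rrnB T1 and T2 terminators upstream of attL1 insulate the cassette from read-through transcription, and the T7 promoter beyond attL2 points back toward the insert in the antisense direction. M13 forward and reverse primer sites flank the cassette for sequence verification.

As part of the Target Accelerator Plasmid Collection, which was assembled for systematic functional testing of cancer-associated alleles, the construct serves as a source clone for generating BRAF V600E expression vectors rather than as an expression plasmid in its own right.
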