Addgene plasmid #81700: pDONR223_BRAF_p.V600E
Purpose: Gateway Donor vector containing BRAF, part of the Target Accelerator Plasmid Collection.
Depositing lab: Jesse Boehm & William Hahn & David Root. Depositing organization: Broad Institute. Publication: Systematic Functional Interrogation of Rare Cancer Variants Identifies Oncogenic Alleles. Kim E, Ilic N, Shrestha Y, Zou L, Kamburov A, Zhu C, Yang X, Lubonja R, Tran N, Nguyen C, Lawrence MS, Piccioni F, Bagul M, Doench JG, Chouinard CR, Wu X, Hogstrom L, Natoli T, Tamayo P, Horn H, Corsello SM, Lage K, Root DE, Subramanian A, Golub TR, Getz G, Boehm JS, Hahn WC. Cancer Discov. 2016 Jul;6(7):714-26. doi: 10.1158/2159-8290.CD-16-0160. Epub 2016 May 4. PubMed 27147599.
Backbone
  Vector backbone: pDONR223
  Backbone manufacturer: Invitrogen
  Backbone size w/o insert (bp): 2790
  Vector type: Gateway Entry vector
Growth in bacteria
  Bacterial resistance: Spectinomycin, 50 μg/mL
  Growth temperature: 37°C
  Growth strain: DH5alpha
  Copy number: High Copy
Gene/Insert
  Gene/Insert name: BRAF (alt name: NM_004333.4)
  Species: H. sapiens (human)
  Mutation: V600E
  Entrez Gene: BRAF (a.k.a. B-RAF1, B-raf, BRAF-1, BRAF1, NS7, RAFB1)
  Promoter: None
  Cloning method: Gateway Cloning
  Sequencing primers: 5′ M13pUC-fwd; 3′ M13-Rev
Terms and licenses: Academic/Nonprofit Terms; Industry Terms: Not Available to Industry
Depositor comments: Closed state: stop codon immediately follows insert
How to cite: pDONR223_BRAF_p.V600E was a gift from Jesse Boehm & William Hahn & David Root (Addgene plasmid # 81700 ; http://n2t.net/addgene:81700 ; RRID:Addgene_81700)
