>Addgene plasmid #81700 | pDONR223_BRAF_p.V600E | depositor partial sequence | sequence record 155019 | Insert sequence
ATGGCGGCGCTGAGCGGTGGCGGTGGTGGCGGCGCGGAGCCGGGCCAGGCTCTGTTCAACGGGGACATGG
AGCCCGAGGCCGGCGCCGGCGCCGGCGCCGCGGCCTCTTCGGCTGCGGACCCTGCCATTCCGGAGGAGGT
GTGGAATATCAAACAAATGATTAAGTTGACACAGGAACATATAGAGGCCCTATTGGACAAATTTGGTGGG
GAGCATAATCCACCATCAATATATCTGGAGGCCTATGAAGAATACACCAGCAAGCTAGATGCACTCCAAC
AAAGAGAACAACAGTTATTGGAATCTCTGGGGAACGGAACTGATTTTTCTGTTTCTAGCTCTGCATCAAT
GGATACCGTTACATCTTCTTCCTCTTCTAGCCTTTCAGTGCTACCTTCATCTCTTTCAGTTTTTCAAAAT
CCCACAGATGTGGCACGGAGCAACCCCAAGTCACCACAAAAACCTATCGTTAGAGTCTTCCTGCCCAACA
AACAGAGGACAGTGGTACCTGCAAGGTGTGGAGTTACAGTCCGAGACAGTCTAAAGAAAGCACTGATGAT
GAGAGGTCTAATCCCAGAGTGCTGTGCTGTTTACAGAATTCAGGATGGAGAGAAGAAACCAATTGGTTGG
GACACTGATATTTCCTGGCTTACTGGAGAAGAATTGCATGTGGAAGTGTTGGAGAATGTTCCACTTACAA
CACACAACTTTGTACGAAAAACGTTTTTCACCTTAGCATTTTGTGACTTTTGTCGAAAGCTGCTTTTCCA
GGGTTTCCGCTGTCAAACATGTGGTTATAAATTTCACCAGCGTTGTAGTACAGAAGTTCCACTGATGTGT
GTTAATTATGACCAACTTGATTTGCTGTTTGTCTCCAAGTTCTTTGAACACCACCCAATACCACAGGAAG
AGGCGTCCTTAGCAGAGACTGCCCTAACATCTGGATCATCCCCTTCCGCACCCGCCTCGGACTCTATTGG
GCCCCAAATTCTCACCAGTCCGTCTCCTTCAAAATCCATTCCAATTCCACAGCCCTTCCGACCAGCAGAT
GAAGATCATCGAAATCAATTTGGGCAACGAGACCGATCCTCATCAGCTCCCAATGTGCATATAAACACAA
TAGAACCTGTCAATATTGATGACTTGATTAGAGACCAAGGATTTCGTGGTGATGGAGGATCAACCACAGG
TTTGTCTGCTACCCCCCCTGCCTCATTACCTGGCTCACTAACTAACGTGAAAGCCTTACAGAAATCTCCA
GGACCTCAGCGAGAAAGGAAGTCATCTTCATCCTCAGAAGACAGGAATCGAATGAAAACACTTGGTAGAC
GGGACTCGAGTGATGATTGGGAGATTCCTGATGGGCAGATTACAGTGGGACAAAGAATTGGATCTGGATC
ATTTGGAACAGTCTACAAGGGAAAGTGGCATGGTGATGTGGCAGTGAAAATGTTGAATGTGACAGCACCT
ACACCTCAGCAGTTACAAGCCTTCAAAAATGAAGTAGGAGTACTCAGGAAAACACGACATGTGAATATCC
TACTCTTCATGGGCTATTCCACAAAGCCACAACTGGCTATTGTTACCCAGTGGTGTGAGGGCTCCAGCTT
GTATCACCATCTCCATATCATTGAGACCAAATTTGAGATGATCAAACTTATAGATATTGCACGACAGACT
GCACAGGGCATGGATTACTTACACGCCAAGTCAATCATCCACAGAGACCTCAAGAGTAATAATATATTTC
TTCATGAAGACCTCACAGTAAAAATAGGTGATTTTGGTCTAGCTACAGAGAAATCTCGATGGAGTGGGTC
CCATCAGTTTGAACAGTTGTCTGGATCCATTTTGTGGATGGCACCAGAAGTCATCAGAATGCAAGATAAA
AATCCATACAGCTTTCAGTCAGATGTATATGCATTTGGAATTGTTCTGTATGAATTGATGACTGGACAGT
TACCTTATTCAAACATCAACAACAGGGACCAGATAATTTTTATGGTGGGACGAGGATACCTGTCTCCAGA
TCTCAGTAAGGTACGGAGTAACTGTCCAAAAGCCATGAAGAGATTAATGGCAGAGTGCCTCAAAAAGAAA
AGAGATGAGAGACCACTCTTTCCCCAAATTCTCGCCTCTATTGAGCTGCTGGCCCGCTCATTGCCAAAAA
TTCACCGCAGTGCATCAGAACCCTCCTTGAATCGGGCTGGTTTCCAAACAGAGGATTTTAGTCTATATGC
TTGTGCTTCTCCAAAAACACCCATCCAGGCAGGGGGATATGGTGCGTTTCCTGTCCAC
